Addgene plasmid #212924: pYSD100
Purpose: Encodes the S. cerevisiae SUC2 (Invertase) protein (Part3) without any signal peptide assembled with pTEF1 promoter, tTDH1 terminator, LEU2 selectable marker and CEN/ARS yeast origin.
Depositing lab: Paul Young. Depositing organization: University College Cork. Publication: A Yeast Modular Cloning (MoClo) Toolkit Expansion for Optimization of Heterologous Protein Secretion and Surface Display in Saccharomyces cerevisiae. O'Riordan NM, Juric V, O'Neill SK, Roche AP, Young PW. ACS Synth Biol. 2024 Mar 14. doi: 10.1021/acssynbio.3c00743. PubMed 38483353.
Backbone
  Vector backbone: pYSD099
  Vector type: Yeast Expression
  Selectable markers: LEU2
Growth in bacteria
  Bacterial resistance: Ampicillin, 100 μg/mL
  Growth temperature: 37°C
  Growth strain: DH5alpha
  Copy number: High Copy
Gene/Insert
  Gene/Insert name: SUC2
  Species: S. cerevisiae (budding yeast)
  Entrez Gene: SUC2 (a.k.a. YIL162W)
  Cloning method: Restriction Enzyme; 5′ cloning site BsaI (destroyed during cloning); 3′ cloning site BsaI (destroyed during cloning)
Terms and licenses: Academic/Nonprofit Terms; Industry Terms: Not Available to Industry
How to cite: pYSD100 was a gift from Paul Young (Addgene plasmid # 212924 ; http://n2t.net/addgene:212924 ; RRID:Addgene_212924)
