[The description below was written by a language model from this plasmid's Addgene catalogue record and pLannotate feature annotations shown in this document.]
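Description:
pYSD100 is a 7.2 kb yeast expression plasmid built by Golden Gate (BsaI) modular cloning in the pYSD099 backbone, as part of an expansion of the yeast MoClo toolkit aimed at optimising heterologous protein secretion and surface display in Saccharomyces cerevisiae. It is a shuttle vector. In E. coli it replicates from a high-copy ColE1/pUC-type origin and is selected through the AmpR β-lactamase gene with its native bla promoter. In yeast it is maintained as a stable, low-copy episome by a CEN6/ARS element and is selected by complementation of leucine auxotrophy with a LEU2 cassette driven by its own promoter.

The payload is a single transcription unit in which the strong constitutive TEF1 promoter drives the S. cerevisiae SUC2 (invertase) coding sequence, supplied as a MoClo Part 3 without any signal peptide, with termination assigned by the catalogue entry to the TDH1 terminator. The terminator is not annotated as such in the feature table. Immediately downstream of SUC2, the annotation detects fragments matching a FLAG-type epitope and a short piece of a composite His/TEV tag, suggesting a C-terminal epitope/affinity tag region, although the catalogue entry does not describe one. The short MRL1 and YO192 "CDS" fragments flanking the cassette are most likely incidental matches to genomic sequence carried along with promoter or terminator parts rather than expressed genes.

Because invertase normally needs its leader sequence to be exported, a version without a signal peptide would be expected to stay intracellular. The construct would therefore suit use as a no-secretion reference alongside signal-peptide-bearing variants, though the record does not explicitly state this role.
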