Features (pLannotate 1.2.2; 13 found; start..end, strand, type, name):
    167..316     +  CDS            MRL1 (fragment): MRL1_YEAST - Experimental evidence at protein level: Swiss-Prot protein existence level 1. Sorting receptor involved in the transport of vacuolar enzymes from the Golgi complex to the vacuole. Involved in the delivery and maturation of PEP4 (vacuolar proteinase A) and PRB1 (vacuolar proteinase B). From Saccharomyces cerevisiae (strain ATCC 204508 / S288c) (Baker's yeast).
    478..885     +  promoter       TEF1 promoter: S. cerevisiae TEF1; promoter for EF-1α
    887..2422    +  CDS            SUC2: INV2_YEAST - Experimental evidence at protein level: Swiss-Prot protein existence level 1. From Saccharomyces cerevisiae (strain ATCC 204508 / S288c) (Baker's yeast).
   2435..2469    +  CDS            3xFLAG (fragment): three tandem FLAG® epitope tags
   2480..2496    +  CDS            3xFLAG (fragment): three tandem FLAG® epitope tags
   2504..2520    +  CDS            capTEV™ (fragment): composite tag for in vivo biotinylation, TEV protease cleavage, and 6xHis tagging
   2959..3036    +  CDS            YO192_YEAST (fragment): Experimental evidence at protein level: Swiss-Prot protein existence level 1. From Saccharomyces cerevisiae (strain ATCC 204508 / S288c) (Baker's yeast).
   3176..3583    +  promoter       LEU2 promoter: S. cerevisiae LEU2
   3584..4675    +  CDS            LEU2: LEU3_YEAST - Experimental evidence at protein level: Swiss-Prot protein existence level 1. Catalyzes the oxidation of 3-carboxy-2-hydroxy-4- methylpentanoate (3-isopropylmalate) to 3-carboxy-4-methyl-2- oxopentanoate. The product decarboxylates to 4-methyl-2 oxopentanoate. From Saccharomyces cerevisiae (strain ATCC 204508 / S288c) (Baker's yeast).
   4857..5360    +  misc_feature   CEN/ARS: S. cerevisiae CEN6 centromere fused to an autonomously replicating sequence
   5471..6331    -  CDS            AmpR: β-lactamase; bla; confers resistance to ampicillin, carbenicillin, and related antibiotics
   6332..6436    -  promoter       AmpR promoter: bla
   6539..7127    +  rep_origin     ori: high-copy-number ColE1/pMB1/pBR322/pUC origin of replication
>Addgene plasmid #212924 | pYSD100 | addgene full sequence | sequence record 421716 | Addgene NGS Result
CCCTGAATTCGCATCTAGAACGGGGTCATCACGGCTCATCATGCGCCAAACAAATGTGTGCAATACACGC
TCGGATGACTGCATGATGACCGCACTGACTGGGGACAGCAGATCCACCTAAGCCTGTGAGAGAAGCAGAC
ACCCGACAGATCAAGGCAGTTACGTCTCACCAAACCAGATGTCAACACAGCTACAACGCCTTGCCAACAG
GGAGTTCTTCAGAGACATGGAGGCTCAAAACGAAATTATTGACAGCCTAGACATCAATAGTCATACAACA
GAAAGCGACCACCCAACTTTGGCTGATAATAGCGTATAAACAATGCATACTTTGTACGTTCAAAATACAA
TGCAGTAGATATATTTATGCATATTACATATAATACATATCACATAGGAAGCAACAGGCGCGTTGGACTT
TTAATTTTCGAGGACCGCGAATCCTTACATCACACCCAATCCCCCACAAGTGATCCCCCACACACCATAG
CTTCAAAATGTTTCTACTCCTTTTTTACTCTTCCAGATTTTCTCGGACTCCGCGCATCGCCGTACCACTT
CAAAACACCCAAGCACAGCATACTAAATTTCCCCTCTTTCTTCCTCTAGGGTGTCGTTAATTACCCGTAC
TAAAGGTTTGGAAAAGAAAAAAGACACCGCCTCGTTTCTTTTTCTTCGTCGAAAAAGGCAATAAAAATTT
TTATCACGTTTCTTTTTCTTGAAAATTTTTTTTTTTGATTTTTTTCTCTTTCGATGACCTCCCATTGATA
TTTAAGTTAATAAACGGTCATCAATTTCTCAAGTTTCAGTTTCATTTTTCTTGTTCTATTACAACTTTTT
TTACTTCTTGCTCATTAGAAAGAAAGCATAGCAATCTAATCTAAGTTTTAATTACAAAAGATCTATGTCA
ATGACAAACGAAACTAGCGATAGACCTTTGGTCCACTTCACACCCAACAAGGGCTGGATGAATGACCCAA
ATGGGTTGTGGTACGATGAAAAAGATGCCAAATGGCATCTGTACTTTCAATACAACCCAAATGACACCGT
ATGGGGTACGCCATTGTTTTGGGGCCATGCTACTTCCGATGATTTGACTAATTGGGAAGATCAACCCATT
GCTATCGCTCCCAAGCGTAACGATTCAGGTGCTTTCTCTGGCTCCATGGTGGTTGATTACAACAACACGA
GTGGGTTTTTCAATGATACTATTGATCCAAGACAAAGATGCGTTGCGATTTGGACTTATAACACTCCTGA
AAGTGAAGAGCAATACATTAGCTATTCTCTTGATGGTGGTTACACTTTTACTGAATACCAAAAGAACCCT
GTTTTAGCTGCCAACTCCACTCAATTCAGAGATCCAAAGGTGTTCTGGTATGAACCTTCTCAAAAATGGA
TTATGACGGCTGCCAAATCACAAGACTACAAAATTGAAATTTACTCCTCTGATGACTTGAAGTCCTGGAA
GCTAGAATCTGCATTTGCCAATGAAGGTTTCTTAGGCTACCAATACGAATGTCCAGGTTTGATTGAAGTC
CCAACTGAGCAAGATCCTTCCAAATCTTATTGGGTCATGTTTATTTCTATCAACCCAGGTGCACCTGCTG
GCGGTTCCTTCAACCAATATTTTGTTGGATCCTTCAATGGTACTCATTTTGAAGCGTTTGACAATCAATC
TAGAGTGGTAGATTTTGGTAAGGACTACTATGCCTTGCAAACTTTCTTCAACACTGACCCAACCTACGGT
TCAGCATTAGGTATTGCCTGGGCTTCAAACTGGGAGTACAGTGCCTTTGTCCCAACTAACCCATGGAGAT
CATCCATGTCTTTGGTCCGCAAGTTTTCTTTGAACACTGAATATCAAGCTAATCCAGAGACTGAATTGAT
CAATTTGAAAGCCGAACCAATATTGAACATTAGTAATGCTGGTCCCTGGTCGCGTTTTGCTACTAACACA
ACTCTAACTAAGGCCAATTCTTACAATGTCGATTTGAGCAACTCGACTGGTACCCTAGAGTTTGAGTTGG
TTTACGCTGTTAACACCACACAAACCATATCCAAATCCGTCTTTGCCGACTTATCACTTTGGTTCAAGGG
TTTAGAAGATCCTGAAGAATATTTGAGAATGGGTTTTGAAGTCAGTGCTTCTTCCTTCTTTTTGGACCGT
GGTAACTCTAAGGTCAAGTTTGTCAAGGAGAACCCATATTTCACAAACAGAATGTCTGTCAACAACCAAC
CATTCAAGTCTGAGAACGACCTAAGTTACTATAAAGTGTACGGCCTACTGGATCAAAACATCTTGGAATT
GTACTTCAACGATGGAGATGTGGTTTCTACAAATACCTACTTCATGACCACCGGTAACGCTCTAGGATCT
GTGAACATGACCACTGGTGTCGATAATTTGTTCTACATTGACGGATCCGATTACAAGGACGATGATGATA
AGGACTACAAAGATGATGATGACAAAGATTATAAGGACGATGATGATAAAGGTCATCATCATCATCATCA
CTAACTCGAGTGGCATAAAGCAATCTTGATGAGGATAATGATTTTTTTTTGAATATACATAAATACTACC
GTTTTTCTGCTAGATTTTGTGATGACGTAAATAAGTACATATTACTTTTTAAGCCAAGACAAGATTAAGC
ATTAACTTTACCCTTTTCTTTCTAAGTTTCAATATTAGTTATCACTGTTTAAAAGTTATGGCGAGAACGT
CGGCGGTTAAAATATATTACCCTGAACGGCTGGATGTGAGACGATAAATCGCAGCCAAGTGAGTGAATAG
ATGACGCACCACGGTCAGACACGGCCACATCGTATCTCACAGGAGCAAGCGCGATAGGAGCACTCACACA
TAGTACGGTGATCCGCTGACTCCTTTGCCCAAATAAGACGTGAGCCACTAGTGCACTGCAGTACATCGAG
GAGAACTTCTAGTATATCTACATACCTAATATTATTGCCTTATTAAAAATGGAATCCCAACAATTACATC
AAAATCCACATTCTCTTCAAAATCAATTGTCCTGTACTTCCTTGTTCATGTGTGTTCAAAAACGTTATAT
TTATAGGATAATTATACTCTATTTCTCAACAAGTAATTGGTTGTTTGGCCGAGCGGTCTAAGGCGCCTGA
TTCAAGAAATATCTTGACCGCAGTTAACTGTGGGAATACTCAGGTATCGTAAGATGCAAGAGTTCGAATC
TCTTAGCAACCATTATTTTTTTCCTCAACATAACGAGAACACACAGGGGCGCTATCGCACAGAATCAAAT
TCGATGACTGGAAATTTTTTGTTAATTTCAGAGGTCGCCTGACGCATATACCTTTTTCAACTGAAAAATT
GGGAGAAAAAGGAAAGGTGAGAGCGCCGGAACCGGCTTTTCATATAGAATAGAGAAGCGTTCATGACTAA
ATGCTTGCATCACAATACTTGAAGTTGACAATATTATTTAAGGACCTATTGTTTTTTCCAATAGGTGGTT
AGCAATCGTCTTACTTTCTAACTTTTCTTACCTTTTACATTTCAGCAATATATATATATATATTTCAAGG
ATATACCATTCTAATGTCTGCCCCTAAGAAGATCGTCGTTTTGCCAGGTGACCACGTTGGTCAAGAAATC
ACAGCCGAAGCCATTAAGGTTCTTAAAGCTATTTCTGATGTTCGTTCCAATGTCAAGTTCGATTTCGAAA
ATCATTTAATTGGTGGTGCTGCTATCGATGCTACAGGTGTTCCACTTCCAGATGAGGCGCTGGAAGCCTC
CAAGAAGGCTGATGCCGTTTTGTTAGGTGCTGTGGGTGGTCCTAAATGGGGAACCGGTAGTGTTAGACCT
GAACAAGGTTTACTAAAAATCCGTAAAGAACTTCAATTGTACGCCAACTTAAGACCATGTAACTTTGCAT
CCGACTCTCTTTTAGACTTATCTCCAATCAAGCCACAATTTGCTAAAGGTACTGACTTCGTTGTTGTCAG
AGAATTAGTGGGAGGTATTTACTTTGGTAAGAGAAAGGAGGACGATGGTGATGGTGTCGCTTGGGATAGT
GAACAATACACCGTTCCAGAAGTGCAAAGAATCACAAGAATGGCCGCTTTCATGGCCCTACAACATGAGC
CACCATTGCCTATTTGGTCCTTGGATAAAGCTAATGTTTTGGCCTCTTCAAGATTATGGAGAAAAACTGT
GGAGGAAACCATCAAGAACGAATTTCCTACATTGAAGGTTCAACATCAATTGATTGATTCTGCCGCCATG
ATCCTAGTTAAGAACCCAACCCACCTAAATGGTATTATAATCACCAGCAACATGTTTGGTGATATCATCT
CCGATGAAGCCTCCGTTATCCCAGGTTCCTTGGGTTTGTTGCCATCTGCGTCCTTGGCCTCTTTGCCAGA
CAAGAACACCGCATTTGGTTTGTACGAACCATGCCACGGTTCTGCTCCAGATTTGCCAAAGAATAAGGTC
AACCCTATCGCCACTATCTTGTCTGCTGCAATGATGTTGAAATTGTCATTGAACTTGCCTGAAGAAGGTA
AGGCCATTGAAGATGCAGTTAAAAAGGTTTTGGATGCAGGTATCAGAACTGGTGATTTAGGTGGTTCCAA
CAGTACCACCGAAGTCGGTGATGCTGTCGCCGAAGAAGTTAAGAAAATCCTTGCTTAACCTGGAGGACCC
TTCTCTTTAGACTATTCTACTCTTATGCACGTAAAAAATTCTAGGAAATATGTATTAACTAGGAGTAAAA
TAACCGGCTAGTGGCATTCATATAGCCGTCTGTTTACATCTACATCACACATTTCGAGTGTATATCTCGC
AACGTTGGCGTTAAATAGGCAGGAGTATCACGTGCTATAAAAATAATTATAATTTAAATTTTTTAATATA
AATATATAAATTAAAAATAGAAAGTAAAAAAAGAAATTAAAGAAAAAATAGTTTTTGTTTTCCGAAGATG
TAAAAGACTCTAGGGGGATCGCCAACAAATACTACCTTTTATCTTGCTCTTCCTGCTCTCAGGTATTAAT
GCCGAATTGTTTCATCTTGTCTGTGTAGAAAACCACACACGAAAATCCTGTGATTTTACATTTTACTTAT
CGTTAATCGAATGTATATCTATTTAATCTGCTTTTCTTGTCTAATAAATATATATGTAAAGTACGCTTTT
TGTTGAAATTTTTTAAACCTTTGTTTATTTTTTTTTCTTCATTCCGTAACTCTTCTACCTTCTTTATTTA
CTTTCTAAAATCCAAATACAAAACATAAAAATAAATAAACACAGAGTAAATTCCCAAATTATTCCATCAT
TAAAAGATACGAGGCGCGTGTAAGTTACAGGCAAGCGATCCGTCCCGAGCGGCCGCGATTATCAAAAAGG
ATCTTCACCTAGATCCTTTTAAATTAAAAATGAAGTTTTAAATCAATCTAAAGTATATATGAGTAAACTT
GGTCTGACAGTTACCAATGCTTAATCAGTGAGGCACCTATCTCAGCGATCTGTCTATTTCGTTCATCCAT
AGTTGCCTGACTCCCCGTCGTGTAGATAACTACGATACGGGAGGGCTTACCATCTGGCCCCAGTGCTGCA
ATGATACCGCGGGACCCACGCTCACCGGCTCCAGATTTATCAGCAATAAACCAGCCAGCCGGAAGGGCCG
AGCGCAGAAGTGGTCCTGCAACTTTATCCGCCTCCATCCAGTCTATTAATTGTTGCCGGGAAGCTAGAGT
AAGTAGTTCGCCAGTTAATAGTTTGCGCAACGTTGTTGCCATTGCTACAGGCATCGTGGTGTCACGCTCG
TCGTTTGGTATGGCTTCATTCAGCTCCGGTTCCCAACGATCAAGGCGAGTTACATGATCCCCCATGTTGT
GCAAAAAAGCGGTTAGCTCCTTCGGTCCTCCGATCGTTGTCAGAAGTAAGTTGGCCGCAGTGTTATCACT
CATGGTTATGGCAGCACTGCATAATTCTCTTACTGTCATGCCATCCGTAAGATGCTTTTCTGTGACTGGT
GAGTACTCAACCAAGTCATTCTGAGAATAGTGTATGCGGCGACCGAGTTGCTCTTGCCCGGCGTCAATAC
GGGATAATACCGCGCCACATAGCAGAACTTTAAAAGTGCTCATCATTGGAAAACGTTCTTCGGGGCGAAA
ACTCTCAAGGATCTTACCGCTGTTGAGATCCAGTTCGATGTAACCCACTCGTGCACCCAACTGATCTTCA
GCATCTTTTACTTTCACCAGCGTTTCTGGGTGAGCAAAAACAGGAAGGCAAAATGCCGCAAAAAAGGGAA
TAAGGGCGACACGGAAATGTTGAATACTCATACTCTTCCTTTTTCAATATTATTGAAGCATTTATCAGGG
TTATTGTCTCATGAGCGGATACATATTTGAATGTATTTAGAAAAATAAACAAATAGGGGTTCCGCGCACA
TTTCCCCGAAAAGTGCCACCTGTCATGACCAAAATCCCTTAACGTGAGTTTTCGTTCCACTGAGCGTCAG
ACCCCGTAGAAAAGATCAAAGGATCTTCTTGAGATCCTTTTTTTCTGCGCGTAATCTGCTGCTTGCAAAC
AAAAAAACCACCGCTACCAGCGGTGGTTTGTTTGCCGGATCAAGAGCTACCAACTCTTTTTCCGAAGGTA
ACTGGCTTCAGCAGAGCGCAGATACCAAATACTGTTCTTCTAGTGTAGCCGTAGTTAGGCCACCACTTCA
AGAACTCTGTAGCACCGCCTACATACCTCGCTCTGCTAATCCTGTTACCAGTGGCTGCTGCCAGTGGCGA
TAAGTCGTGTCTTACCGGGTTGGACTCAAGACGATAGTTACCGGATAAGGCGCAGCGGTCGGGCTGAACG
GGGGGTTCGTGCACACAGCCCAGCTTGGAGCGAACGACCTACACCGAACTGAGATACCTACAGCGTGAGC
TATGAGAAAGCGCCACGCTTCCCGAAGGGAGAAAGGCGGACAGGTATCCGGTAAGCGGCAGGGTCGGAAC
AGGAGAGCGCACGAGGGAGCTTCCAGGGGGAAACGCCTGGTATCTTTATAGTCCTGTCGGGTTTCGCCAC
CTCTGACTTGAGCGTCGATTTTTGTGATGCTCGTCAGGGGGGCGGAGCCTATGGAAAAACGCCAGCAACG
CGGCCTTTTTACGGTTCCTGGCCTTTTGCTGGCCTTTTGCTCACATGTTCTTTCCTGCGTTATCCCCTGA
TTCTGTGGATAACCGTGCGGCCGC
